Addgene plasmid #202814: pHYX137
Purpose: (Empty Backbone) Saccharomyces cerevisiae vector for the expression of polycistronic genes. Expression controled by the auto-inducible yeast promoter PCK1. LEU2 selection.
Depositing lab: Jean-Félix Dallery. Depositing organization: INRAE, Centre de recherche de Versailles-Grignon. Publication: Yeast-based heterologous production of the colletochlorin family of fungal secondary metabolites. Geistodt-Kiener A, Totozafy JC, Le Goff G, Vergne J, Sakai K, Ouazzani J, Mouille G, Viaud M, O'Connell RJ, Dallery JF. Metab Eng. 2023 Oct 18:S1096-7176(23)00142-8. doi: 10.1016/j.ymben.2023.10.002. PubMed 37863177.
Backbone
  Vector backbone: pV2A-T
  Backbone size (bp): 7779
  Modifications to backbone: Insertion of 2µ origin of replication, LEU2 selection, PCK1 promoter and PRM9 terminator from Saccharomyces cerevisiae. TetON promoter and TrpC terminator removed.
  Vector type: Yeast Expression
  Promoter: ScPCK1
  Selectable markers: LEU2
Growth in bacteria
  Bacterial resistance: Kanamycin, 50 μg/mL
  Growth temperature: 37°C
  Growth strain: DH5alpha
  Copy number: High Copy
Gene/Insert
  Sequencing primers: 5′ CCTGAAGAAGGAGCTCGCTC; 3′ GGATCAGCTCGGCCTTGTCC
Terms and licenses: Academic/Nonprofit Terms; Industry Terms: Not Available to Industry
How to cite: pHYX137 was a gift from Jean-Félix Dallery (Addgene plasmid # 202814 ; http://n2t.net/addgene:202814 ; RRID:Addgene_202814)
