[The description below was written by a language model from this plasmid's Addgene catalogue record and pLannotate feature annotations shown in this document.]
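Description:
pHYX137 is an empty-backbone yeast expression vector for Saccharomyces cerevisiae, built for expressing several genes from a single polycistronic transcript. It derives from pV2A-T. According to the record, that backbone's TetON promoter and TrpC terminator were removed and replaced with the S. cerevisiae PCK1 promoter and PRM9 terminator, and a 2μ origin and a LEU2 marker were added. The total size is 7,779 bp. In E. coli it is maintained as a high-copy plasmid through a ColE1/pUC-type origin and selected with kanamycin via the aph(3')-Ia gene. In yeast, the 2μ origin supports episomal multicopy replication, and LEU2 under its own promoter complements leucine auxotrophy. The short AmpR, rop, bom, RSF ori and lacZα fragments in the annotation appear to be non-functional remnants of earlier cloning steps, although an AmpR promoter is annotated in full.

Expression is driven by the PCK1 promoter, which the record describes as auto-inducible, so no external inducer needs to be added. The automated feature table does not annotate the PCK1 promoter, the PRM9 terminator or any 2A-type sequences. It does find three EGFP-related fragments, one spanning the sequence origin, and a partial SV40 nuclear localization signal, all on the same strand. These suggest a fluorescent reporter element within the cassette, possibly split or interrupted, but the record does not explain its arrangement or function. No insert is present, and users clone their own coding sequences into the cassette. The associated work used this system for heterologous production of fungal secondary metabolites in yeast, where multi-gene biosynthetic pathways need coordinated expression.
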