Features (pLannotate 1.2.2; 16 found; start..end, strand, type, name):
    248..267     -  CDS            SV40 NLS (fragment): nuclear localization signal of SV40 (simian virus 40) large T antigen
   1010..1598    -  rep_origin     ori: high-copy-number ColE1/pMB1/pBR322/pUC origin of replication
   1706..1793    +  rep_origin     RSF ori (fragment): Plasmids containing the RSF 1030 origin of replication can be propagated in E. coli cells that contain additional plasmids with compatible origins.
   1846..2661    -  CDS            KanR: aminoglycoside phosphotransferase; aph(3')-Ia; confers resistance to kanamycin in bacteria or G418 (Geneticin®) in eukaryotes
   2826..2954    -  CDS            AmpR (fragment): β-lactamase; bla; confers resistance to ampicillin, carbenicillin, and related antibiotics
   2955..3059    -  promoter       AmpR promoter: bla
   3086..4428    -  rep_origin     2μ ori: yeast 2μ plasmid origin of replication
   4496..4531    +  CDS            rop (fragment): Rop protein, which maintains plasmids at low copy number; rop
   4633..4651    +  misc_feature   bom (fragment): basis of mobility region from pBR322
   4665..5070    +  promoter       LEU2 promoter: S. cerevisiae LEU2
   5071..6162    +  CDS            LEU2: LEU3_YEAST - Experimental evidence at protein level: Swiss-Prot protein existence level 1. Catalyzes the oxidation of 3-carboxy-2-hydroxy-4- methylpentanoate (3-isopropylmalate) to 3-carboxy-4-methyl-2- oxopentanoate. The product decarboxylates to 4-methyl-2 oxopentanoate. From Saccharomyces cerevisiae (strain ATCC 204508 / S288c) (Baker's yeast).
   6419..6440    -  CDS            lacZα (fragment): LacZα fragment of β-galactosidase; lacZ fragment
   6449..6580    -  CDS            YGF2_YEAST (fragment): Protein uncertain: Swiss-Prot protein existence level 5. From Saccharomyces cerevisiae (strain ATCC 204508 / S288c) (Baker's yeast).
   6712..6966    -  CDS            cEGFP (fragment): cEGFP is a basic (constitutively fluorescent) green fluorescent protein published in 2008, derived from Aequorea victoria.
   7465..7545    -  CDS            cEGFP (fragment): cEGFP is a basic (constitutively fluorescent) green fluorescent protein published in 2008, derived from Aequorea victoria.
   7558..231     -  CDS            cEGFP (fragment) (across the origin): cEGFP is a basic (constitutively fluorescent) green fluorescent protein published in 2008, derived from Aequorea victoria.
>Addgene plasmid #202814 | pHYX137 | addgene full sequence | sequence record 405740 | Addgene NGS Result
GCACTGGAGGCCGTAGCCGAGGGTGGTGACGAGGGTAGGCCAAGGGACAGGGAGCTTGCCGGTGGTGCAG
ATGAGCTTGAGGGTGAGCTTGCCGTAGGTGGCGTCGCCCTCGCCCTCGCCGCTGACGGAGAACTTGTGGC
CGTTGACGTCGCCGTCAAGCTCGACGAGGATAGGGACGACGCCGGTGAAGAGTTCCTCGCCCTTGCTGAC
CATCCCGGGGCCGGAGCCGCCGGCGGTACCCAATTCGACCTTTCTCTTCTTTTTTGGAGGCTCGGGAATT
AATTCCGCTTTATCCATGTTGTTATTTTATTATGGAATAATTAGTTGCGTGAGTTTGGTTTTTTTTTTTT
TATTTTTGAGTTAAACAAATATAATTATTGTTTAAGCTGAAATAAAGATATATATGTATATCTGGGAAAG
GCTGTTGGTTATCTGTCTTACTTCTGTATATTTAAGAAGTAAGTAGAAATACTGATTACACATGGAAGAG
AAGTTACACACATTACAAAGACTTCTCTGCCCTTATATACCTTTTTTTTGTGGTCTTCTATACTCTGCCC
AATGTTGCTATCCCCAGCCAAGCCTTACTTAATACACAAACGTACCATTGTCCAACCAGAAGCGTCTAAG
CTTTACAATCCTGTTTGGGCCCTTTATCCGCCTATCCATAATGTTAAGCAGCCTAAAACTTGCTAGTCTA
GCCGGCATCTTTCCCTTGTATAACTTAAAATACCCGGAGCTTCAGTGATATGTAGAACACAGCCGCGCCG
GATGAAAGGAAGCTCGGTTTTTTCCTATGCCCGGGCCATGGTCATAGCTGTTTCCTGTGTGACGCTTCCT
CGCTCACTGACTCGCTGCGCTCGGTCGTTCGGCTGCGGCGAGCGGTATCAGCTCACTCAAAGGCGGTAAT
ACGGTTATCCACAGAATCAGGGGATAACGCAGGAAAGAACATGTGAGCAAAAGGCCAGCAAAAGGCCAGG
AACCGTAAAAAGGCCGCGTTGCTGGCGTTTTTCCATAGGCTCCGCCCCCCTGACGAGCATCACAAAAATC
GACGCTCAAGTCAGAGGTGGCGAAACCCGACAGGACTATAAAGATACCAGGCGTTTCCCCCTGGAAGCTC
CCTCGTGCGCTCTCCTGTTCCGACCCTGCCGCTTACCGGATACCTGTCCGCCTTTCTCCCTTCGGGAAGC
GTGGCGCTTTCTCATAGCTCACGCTGTAGGTATCTCAGTTCGGTGTAGGTCGTTCGCTCCAAGCTGGGCT
GTGTGCACGAACCCCCCGTTCAGCCCGACCGCTGCGCCTTATCCGGTAACTATCGTCTTGAGTCCAACCC
GGTAAGACACGACTTATCGCCACTGGCAGCAGCCACTGGTAACAGGATTAGCAGAGCGAGGTATGTAGGC
GGTGCTACAGAGTTCTTGAAGTGGTGGCCTAACTACGGCTACACTAGAAGAACAGTATTTGGTATCTGCG
CTCTGCTGAAGCCAGTTACCTTCGGAAAAAGAGTTGGTAGCTCTTGATCCGGCAAACAAACCACCGCTGG
TAGCGGTGGTTTTTTTGTTTGCAAGCAGCAGATTACGCGCAGAAAAAAAGGATCTCAAGAAGATCCTTTG
ATCTTTTCTACGGGGTCTGACGCTCAGTGGAACGAAAACTCACGTTAAGGGATTTTGGTCATGACCTTTT
TACGGTTCCTGGCCTTTTGCTGGCCTTTTGCTCACATGTTCTTTCCTGCGTTATCCCCTGATTCTGTGGA
TAACCGTATTACCGCCTTTGAGTGAGCTGATACCGCTCGCCGCGTCAAGTCAGCGTAATGCTCTGCCAGT
GTTACAACCAATTAACCAATTCTGATTAGAAAAACTCATCGAGCATCAAATGAAACTGCAATTTATTCAT
ATCAGGATTATCAATACCATATTTTTGAAAAAGCCGTTTCTGTAATGAAGGAGAAAACTCACCGAGGCAG
TTCCATAGGATGGCAAGATCCTGGTATCGGTCTGCGATTCCGACTCGTCCAACATCAATACAACCTATTA
ATTTCCCCTCGTCAAAAATAAGGTTATCAAGTGAGAAATCACCATGAGTGACGACTGAATCCGGTGAGAA
TGGCAAAAGCTTATGCATTTCTTTCCAGACTTGTTCAACAGGCCAGCCATTACGCTCGTCATCAAAATCA
CTCGCATCAACCAAACCGTTATTCATTCGTGATTGCGCCTGAGCGAGACGAAATACGCGATCGCTGTTAA
AAGGACAATTACAAACAGGAATCGAATGCAACCGGCGCAGGAACACTGCCAGCGCATCAACAATATTTTC
ACCTGAATCAGGATATTCTTCTAATACCTGGAATGCTGTTTTCCCGGGGATCGCAGTGGTGAGTAACCAT
GCATCATCAGGAGTACGGATAAAATGCTTGATGGTCGGAAGAGGCATAAATTCCGTCAGCCAGTTTAAAC
GGACCATCTCATCTGTAACATCATTGGCAACGCTACCTTTGCCATGTTTCAGAAACAACTCTGGCGCATC
GGGCTTCCCATACAATCGATAGATTGTCGCACCTGATTGCCCGACATTATCGCGAGCCCATTTATACCCA
TATAAATCAGCATCCATGTTGGAATTTAAATGCGGCCTCGAGCAAGACGTTTCCCGTTGAATATGGCTCA
TAACACCCCTTGTATTACTGTTTATGTAAGCAGACAGTTTTATTGTTCATGATGATATATTTTTATCTTG
TGCAATGTAACATCAGAGATTTTGAGACACAACGTGGCTTTGTTGAATAAATCGAACTTTTGCTGAGTTG
AAGGATCAGATCACGCATCTTCCCGACCCACTCGTGCACCCAACTGATCTTCAGCATCTTTTACTTTCAC
CAGCGTTTCTGGGTGAGCAAAAACAGGAAGGCAAAATGCCGCAAAAAAGGGAATAAGGGCGACACGGAAA
TGTTGAATACTCATACTCTTCCTTTTTCAATATTATTGAAGCATTTATCAGGGTTATTGTCTCATGAGCG
GATACATATTTGAATGTATTTAGAAAAATAAACAAATAGGGGTTCCGCGCACATTTCCCCGAAAAGTGCC
ACCTGAACGAAGCATCTGTGCTTCATTTTGTAGAACAAAAATGCAACGCGAGAGCGCTAATTTTTCAAAC
AAAGAATCTGAGCTGCATTTTTACAGAACAGAAATGCAACGCGAAAGCGCTATTTTACCAACGAAGAATC
TGTGCTTCATTTTTGTAAAACAAAAATGCAACGCGAGAGCGCTAATTTTTCAAACAAAGAATCTGAGCTG
CATTTTTACAGAACAGAAATGCAACGCGAGAGCGCTATTTTACCAACAAAGAATCTATACTTCTTTTTTG
TTCTACAAAAATGCATCCCGAGAGCGCTATTTTTCTAACAAAGCATCTTAGATTACTTTTTTTCTCCTTT
GTGCGCTCTATAATGCAGTCTCTTGATAACTTTTTGCACTGTAGGTCCGTTAAGGTTAGAAGAAGGCTAC
TTTGGTGTCTATTTTCTCTTCCATAAAAAAAGCCTGACTCCACTTCCCGCGTTTACTGATTACTAGCGAA
GCTGCGGGTGCATTTTTTCAAGATAAAGGCATCCCCGATTATATTCTATACCGATGTGGATTGCGCATAC
TTTGTGAACAGAAAGTGATAGCGTTGATGATTCTTCATTGGTCAGAAAATTATGAACGGTTTCTTCTATT
TTGTCTCTATATACTACGTATAGGAAATGTTTACATTTTCGTATTGTTTTCGATTCACTCTATGAATAGT
TCTTACTACAATTTTTTTGTCTAAAGAGTAATACTAGAGATAAACATAAAAAATGTAGAGGTCGAGTTTA
GATGCAAGTTCAAGGAGCGAAAGGTGGATGGGTAGGTTATATAGGGATATAGCACAGAGATATATAGCAA
AGAGATACTTTTGAGCAATGTTTGTGGAAGCGGTATTCGCAATATTTTAGTAGCTCGTTACAGTCCGGTG
CGTTTTTGGTTTTTTGAAAGTGCGTCTTCAGAGCGCTTTTGGTTTTCAAAAGCGCTCTGAAGTTCCTATA
CTTTCTAGAGAATAGGAACTTCGGAATAGGAACTTCAAAGCGTTTCCGAAAACGAGCGCTTCCGAAAATG
CAACGCGAGCTGCGCACATACAGCTCACTGTTCACGTCGCACCTATATCTGCGTGTTGCCTGTATATATA
TATACATGAGAAGAACGGCATAGTGCGTGTTTATGCTTAAATGCGTACTTATATGCGTCTATTTATGTAG
GATGAAAGGTAGTCTAGTACCTCCTGTGATATTATCCCATTCCATGCGGGGTATCGTATGCTTCCTTCAG
CACTACCCTTTAGCTGTTCTATATGCTGCCACTCCTCAATTGGATTAGTCTCATCCTTCAATGCTATCAT
TTCCTTTGATATTGGATCATACTAAGAAACCATTATTATCATGACATTAACCTATAAAAATAGGCGTATC
ACGAGGCCCTTTCGTCTCGCGCGTTTCGGTGATGACGGTGAAAACCTCTGACACATGCAGCTCCCGGAGA
CGGTCACAGCTTGTCTGTAAGCGGATGCCGGGAGCAGACAAGCCCGTCAGGGCGCGTCAGCGGGTGTTGG
CGGGTGTCGGGGCTGGCTTAACTATGCGGCAGGGGATCCTCTAGAACTGTGGGAATACTCAGGTATCGTA
AGATGCAAGAGTTCGAATCTCTTAGCAACCATTATTTTTTTCCTCAACATAACGAGAACACACAGGGGCG
CTATCGCACAGAATCAAATTCGATGACTGGAAATTTTTTGTTAATTTCAGAGGTCGCCTGACGCATATAC
CTTTTTCAACTGAAAAATTGGGAGAAAAAGGAAAGGTGAGAGCGCCGGAACCGGCTTTTCATATAGAATA
GAGAAGCGTTCATGACTAAATGCTTGCATCACAATACTTGAAGTTGACAATATTATTTAAGGACCTATTG
TTTTTTCCAATAGGTGGTTAGCAATCGTCTTACTTTCTAACTTTTCTTACCTTTTACATTTCAGCAATAT
ATATATATATTTCAAGGATATACCATTCTAATGTCTGCCCCTAAGAAGATCGTCGTTTTGCCAGGTGACC
ACGTTGGTCAAGAAATCACAGCCGAAGCCATTAAGGTTCTTAAAGCTATTTCTGATGTTCGTTCCAATGT
CAAGTTCGATTTCGAAAATCATTTAATTGGTGGTGCTGCTATCGATGCTACAGGTGTTCCACTTCCAGAT
GAGGCGCTGGAAGCCTCCAAGAAGGCTGATGCCGTTTTGTTAGGTGCTGTGGGTGGTCCTAAATGGGGTA
CCGGTAGTGTTAGACCTGAACAAGGTTTACTAAAAATCCGTAAAGAACTTCAATTGTACGCCAACTTAAG
ACCATGTAACTTTGCATCCGACTCTCTTTTAGACTTATCTCCAATCAAGCCACAATTTGCTAAAGGTACT
GACTTCGTTGTTGTCAGAGAATTAGTGGGAGGTATTTACTTTGGTAAGAGAAAGGAAGACGATGGTGATG
GTGTCGCTTGGGATAGTGAACAATACACCGTTCCAGAAGTGCAAAGAATCACAAGAATGGCCGCTTTCAT
GGCCCTACAACATGAGCCACCATTGCCTATTTGGTCCTTGGATAAAGCTAATGTTTTGGCCTCTTCAAGA
TTATGGAGAAAAACTGTGGAGGAAACCATCAAGAACGAATTCCCTACATTGAAGGTTCAACATCAATTGA
TTGATTCTGCCGCCATGATCCTAGTTAAGAACCCAACCCACCTAAATGGTATTATAATCACCAGCAACAT
GTTTGGTGATATTATCTCCGATGAAGCCTCCGTTATCCCAGGTTCCTTGGGTTTGTTGCCATCTGCGTCC
TTGGCCTCTTTGCCAGACAAGAACACCGCATTTGGTTTGTACGAACCATGCCACGGTTCTGCTCCAGATT
TGCCAAAGAATAAGGTCAACCCTATCGCCACTATCTTGTCTGCTGCAATGATGTTGAAATTGTCATTGAA
CTTGCCTGAAGAAGGTAAGGCCATTGAAGATGCAGTTAAAAAGGTTTTGGATGCAGGTATCAGAACTGGT
GATTTAGGTGGTTCCAACAGTACCACCGAAGTCGGTGATGCTGTCGCCGAAGAAGTTAAGAAAATCCTTG
CTTAAAAAGATTCTCTTTTTTTATGATATTTGTACATAAACTTTATAAATGAAATTCATAATAGAAACGA
CACGAAATTACAAAATGGAATATGTTCATAGGGTAGACGAAACTATATACGCAATCTACATACATTTATC
AAGAAGGAGAAAAAGGAGGATGTAAAGGAATACAGGTAAGCAAATTGATACTAATGGCTCAACGTGATAA
GGAAAAAGAATTGCACTTTAACATTAATATTGACAAGGAGGAGGGCACCGTTGTAAAACGACGGCCAGTG
GCCCGGGCCTCTAGAGGCATTTTCAACATCGTATTTTCCGAAGCGTTGCATAATGAAAATGTGATAATAA
GGCAGTGAGCTACTTTGTCACAACAAAGTACGAGAACAGATGAGGTTCCGTGGTGTTTTTGGGGCAACCG
CACTATTTGGAGCGCTGTATATATTTATATCCTACTACAAAAAATCATAAATGACACTGAATTGGACACA
TGCTAGCGTCAAATACCTTGCCTGGTAAAGTTGTGTGCTAGTGTCTCCCGTCTTCTGTCTACTTGTACAG
CTCGTCCATGCCGAGGGTGATGCCAGCGGCGGTGACGAACTCGAGCAGGACCATGTGGTCGCGCTTCTCG
TTAGGGTCCTTGGAGAGGGCGGACTGGTAGCTGAGGTAGTGGTTGTCAGGGAGGAGGACAGGGCCGTCGC
CGATAGGGGTGTTCTGCTGGTAGTGGTCGGCGAGCTGGACGCCGCCGTCCTCGATGTTGTGGCGAATCTT
GAAGTTGGCCTTGATGCCGTTCTTCTGCTTGTCAGAGCCGCCTCCGCCTGAGCCTCCTCCGCCCCCGGGT
TGGGCCAGCTTCTTCTCCAGGGCCTGGTTCTTCCACTCCAGCTGGGCCAGCTTCTTCTCCAGGGCCTGCA
GCTTCTTCTCCAGCTGCTCGCCGGAGCCGCCGGCGGTGCCCAGCTCCACCTTGCGCTTCTTCTTGGGGGG
CTCGCGGATCAGCTCGGCCTTGTCCATATTTAAATGAGGGCCAGGGTTTTCTTCAACGTCGCCAGCCTGT
TTGAGGAGAGAGAAGTTGGTGGCGCCAGAGCCTCCCATCGCACCTTGAAAATAAAGATTTTCGATATCAG
GGCCAGGGTTTTCTTCAACGTCGCCAGCCTGTTTGAGGAGAGAGAAGTTGGTGGCGCCAGAGCCGTTTAA
ACATTGAGCGAGCTCCTTCTTCAGGGCCTGCAGCTCCCACTTCAGCTGCGCCAGCTCCTTCTTGTTGGCC
TGCAGCTCCTTCTTCAGGGCCCCGGGTCCTCCGCCAGATCCGCCGCCTCCTCTCTCGATGTTGTGGCGAA
TCTTGAAGTTGGCCTTGATGCCGTTCTTCTGCTTGTCGGCGGTGATGTAGACGTTGTGGGAGTTGTAGTT
GTACTCGAGCTTGTGGCCGAGGATGTTGCCATCTTCCTTGAAGTCGATGCCCTTCAGCTCGATGCGGTTG
ACGAGGGTGTCTCCCTCGAACTTGACCTCAGCGCGGGTCTTGTAGTTGCCGTCGTCCTTGAAGAAAATGG
TGCGCTCTTGGACGTAGCCCTCAGGCATGGCGGACTTGAAGAAGTCGTGCTGCTTCATGTGGTCAGGGTA
GCGGGCGAA
